Addgene plasmid #187111: pET51b_hSPR
Purpose: Expression of hSPR in bacteria
Depositing lab: Kai Johnsson. Depositing organization: Max Planck Institute for Medical Research. Publication: Environmentally Sensitive Color-Shifting Fluorophores for Bioimaging. Wang L, Hiblot J, Popp C, Xue L, Johnsson K. Angew Chem Int Ed Engl. 2020 Dec 1;59(49):21880-21884. doi: 10.1002/anie.202008357. Epub 2020 Sep 28. PubMed 32762146.
Backbone
  Vector backbone: pET51b
  Vector type: Bacterial Expression
Growth in bacteria
  Bacterial resistance: Ampicillin, 100 μg/mL
  Growth temperature: 37°C
  Growth strain: DH5alpha
  Copy number: Low Copy
Gene/Insert
  Gene/Insert name: hSPR
  Species: H. sapiens (human)
  Promoter: T7
  Tag / fusion protein: Hisx10-TEV (N terminal on insert)
  Cloning method: Gibson Cloning
Terms and licenses: Academic/Nonprofit Terms; Industry Terms: Not Available to Industry
How to cite: pET51b_hSPR was a gift from Kai Johnsson (Addgene plasmid # 187111 ; http://n2t.net/addgene:187111 ; RRID:Addgene_187111)
