[The description below was written by a language model from this plasmid's Addgene catalogue record and pLannotate feature annotations shown in this document.]
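Description:
pET51b_hSPR is a bacterial expression plasmid built on the pET51b backbone for producing human sepiapterin reductase (hSPR) in E. coli. SPR is the enzyme that carries out the final reduction steps of tetrahydrobiopterin biosynthesis. The 5.9 kb plasmid replicates from a pBR322-type ColE1 origin that is accompanied by the bom mobility region and the rop gene, which holds copy number down and agrees with the catalogue's low-copy designation. Selection is by ampicillin through the β-lactamase gene and its own promoter. An f1 phage origin is also present, and the short tetracycline-resistance fragments and a predicted E. coli open reading frame are non-functional remnants of the pBR322 lineage.

The expression cassette follows the standard pET design. A T7 promoter is followed immediately by a lac operator and the strong T7 gene 10 ribosome binding site, and transcription ends at the T7 terminator. The plasmid carries lacI under its native promoter, so the cassette stays repressed until an inducer such as IPTG is added, in a host that supplies T7 RNA polymerase. The human SPR coding sequence, inserted by Gibson assembly, sits directly downstream of a TEV protease recognition site. According to the catalogue, a ten-histidine tag precedes that site at the N terminus. The feature table does not annotate the tag, although there is room for it between the ribosome binding site and the TEV site. This layout allows metal-affinity purification followed by proteolytic removal of the tag. A very short match to a T7 gene 10B solubility tag downstream of SPR is probably an incidental annotation hit. The stated purpose is recombinant hSPR production, and the plasmid was deposited with work on environmentally sensitive fluorophores for bioimaging.
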