Features (pLannotate 1.2.2; 19 found; start..end, strand, type, name):
     12..467     +  rep_origin     f1 ori (sequence partly withheld): f1 bacteriophage origin of replication; arrow indicates direction of (+) strand synthesis
    582..1442    -  CDS            AmpR: β-lactamase; bla; confers resistance to ampicillin, carbenicillin, and related antibiotics
   1443..1535    -  promoter       AmpR promoter: bla
   1616..2204    +  rep_origin     ori: high-copy-number ColE1/pMB1/pBR322/pUC origin of replication
   2390..2529    -  misc_feature   bom: basis of mobility region from pBR322
   2631..2822    -  CDS            rop: Rop protein, which maintains plasmids at low copy number; rop
   2839..3219    +  CDS            YPB1_ECOLX: Protein predicted: Swiss-Prot protein existence level 4. From Escherichia coli.
   3281..3345    -  CDS            TcR (fragment): tetracycline efflux protein; tet; confers resistance to tetracycline
   3360..3381    -  protein_bind   CAP binding site: CAP binding activates transcription in the presence of cAMP. E. coli catabolite activator protein
   3394..4476    -  CDS            lacI: lac repressor; lacI; The lac repressor binds to the lac operator to inhibit transcription in E. coli. This inhibition can be relieved by adding lactose or isopropyl-β-D-thiogalactopyranoside (IPTG).
   4477..4554    -  promoter       lacI promoter: lacI
   4562..4841    -  CDS            TcR (fragment): tetracycline efflux protein; tet; confers resistance to tetracycline
   4867..4885    +  promoter       T7 promoter: promoter for bacteriophage T7 RNA polymerase
   4886..4910    +  protein_bind   lac operator: The lac repressor binds to the lac operator to inhibit transcription in E. coli. This inhibition can be relieved by adding lactose or isopropyl-β-D-thiogalactopyranoside (IPTG). lac repressor encoded by lacI
   4925..4947    +  RBS            RBS: efficient ribosome binding site from bacteriophage T7 gene 10 (Olins and Rangwala, 1989)
   4987..5007    +  CDS            TEV site: tobacco etch virus (TEV) protease recognition and cleavage site
   5008..5790    +  CDS            SPR: SPRE_HUMAN - Experimental evidence at protein level: Swiss-Prot protein existence level 1. Catalyzes the final one or two reductions in tetra- hydrobiopterin biosynthesis to form 5,6,7,8-tetrahydrobiopterin. From Homo sapiens (Human).
   5802..5819    +  CDS            SET1 (fragment): solubility-enhancement tag derived from T7 phage gene 10B
   5827..5874    +  terminator     T7 terminator: transcription terminator for bacteriophage T7 RNA polymerase
>Addgene plasmid #187111 | pET51b_hSPR | addgene full sequence | sequence record 367382 | Addgene NGS Result
TGGCGAATGGG
[124 nt withheld, positions 12-135]
C
[91 nt withheld, positions 137-227]
A
[49 nt withheld, positions 229-277]
CCTTTGACGTTGGAGTCCACGTTCTTT
[37 nt withheld, positions 305-341]
ACCCTATCTCGGTCTATTCTTTTGATTTATAAGGGATTTTGCCGATTTCGGCCTATTGGTTAAAAAATGA
GCTGATTTAACAAAAATTTAACGCGAATTTTAACAAAATATTAACGTTTACAATTTCTGGCGGCACGATG
GCATGAGATTATCAAAAAGGATCTTCACCTAGATCCTTTTAAATTAAAAATGAAGTTTTAAATCAATCTA
AAGTATATATGAGTAAACTTGGTCTGACAGTTACCAATGCTTAATCAGTGAGGCACCTATCTCAGCGATC
TGTCTATTTCGTTCATCCATAGTTGCCTGACTCCCCGTCGTGTAGATAACTACGATACGGGAGGGCTTAC
CATCTGGCCCCAGTGCTGCAATGATACCGCGAGACCCACGCTCACCGGCTCCAGATTTATCAGCAATAAA
CCAGCCAGCCGGAAGGGCCGAGCGCAGAAGTGGTCCTGCAACTTTATCCGCCTCCATCCAGTCTATTAAT
TGTTGCCGGGAAGCTAGAGTAAGTAGTTCGCCAGTTAATAGTTTGCGCAACGTTGTTGCCATTGCTACAG
GCATCGTGGTGTCACGCTCGTCGTTTGGTATGGCTTCATTCAGCTCCGGTTCCCAACGATCAAGGCGAGT
TACATGATCCCCCATGTTGTGCAAAAAAGCGGTTAGCTCCTTCGGTCCTCCGATCGTTGTCAGAAGTAAG
TTGGCCGCAGTGTTATCACTCATGGTTATGGCAGCACTGCATAATTCTCTTACTGTCATGCCATCCGTAA
GATGCTTTTCTGTGACTGGTGAGTACTCAACCAAGTCATTCTGAGAATAGTGTATGCGGCGACCGAGTTG
CTCTTGCCCGGCGTCAATACGGGATAATACCGCGCCACATAGCAGAACTTTAAAAGTGCTCATCATTGGA
AAACGTTCTTCGGGGCGAAAACTCTCAAGGATCTTACCGCTGTTGAGATCCAGTTCGATGTAACCCACTC
GTGCACCCAACTGATCTTCAGCATCTTTTACTTTCACCAGCGTTTCTGGGTGAGCAAAAACAGGAAGGCA
AAATGCCGCAAAAAAGGGAATAAGGGCGACACGGAAATGTTGAATACTCATACTCTTCCTTTTTCAATCA
TGATTGAAGCATTTATCAGGGTTATTGTCTCATGAGCGGATACATATTTGAATGTATTTAGAAAAATAAA
CAAATAGGTCATGACCAAAATCCCTTAACGTGAGTTTTCGTTCCACTGAGCGTCAGACCCCGTAGAAAAG
ATCAAAGGATCTTCTTGAGATCCTTTTTTTCTGCGCGTAATCTGCTGCTTGCAAACAAAAAAACCACCGC
TACCAGCGGTGGTTTGTTTGCCGGATCAAGAGCTACCAACTCTTTTTCCGAAGGTAACTGGCTTCAGCAG
AGCGCAGATACCAAATACTGTCCTTCTAGTGTAGCCGTAGTTAGGCCACCACTTCAAGAACTCTGTAGCA
CCGCCTACATACCTCGCTCTGCTAATCCTGTTACCAGTGGCTGCTGCCAGTGGCGATAAGTCGTGTCTTA
CCGGGTTGGACTCAAGACGATAGTTACCGGATAAGGCGCAGCGGTCGGGCTGAACGGGGGGTTCGTGCAC
ACAGCCCAGCTTGGAGCGAACGACCTACACCGAACTGAGATACCTACAGCGTGAGCTATGAGAAAGCGCC
ACGCTTCCCGAAGGGAGAAAGGCGGACAGGTATCCGGTAAGCGGCAGGGTCGGAACAGGAGAGCGCACGA
GGGAGCTTCCAGGGGGAAACGCCTGGTATCTTTATAGTCCTGTCGGGTTTCGCCACCTCTGACTTGAGCG
TCGATTTTTGTGATGCTCGTCAGGGGGGCGGAGCCTATGGAAAAACGCCAGCAACGCGGCCTTTTTACGG
TTCCTGGCCTTTTGCTGGCCTTTTGCTCACATGTTCTTTCCTGCGTTATCCCCTGATTCTGTGGATAACC
GTATTACCGCCTTTGAGTGAGCTGATACCGCTCGCCGCAGCCGAACGACCGAGCGCAGCGAGTCAGTGAG
CGAGGAAGCGGAAGAGCGCCTGATGCGGTATTTTCTCCTTACGCATCTGTGCGGTATTTCACACCGCAAT
GGTGCACTCTCAGTACAATCTGCTCTGATGCCGCATAGTTAAGCCAGTATACACTCCGCTATCGCTACGT
GACTGGGTCATGGCTGCGCCCCGACACCCGCCAACACCCGCTGACGCGCCCTGACGGGCTTGTCTGCTCC
CGGCATCCGCTTACAGACAAGCTGTGACCGTCTCCGGGAGCTGCATGTGTCAGAGGTTTTCACCGTCATC
ACCGAAACGCGCGAGGCAGCTGCGGTAAAGCTCATCAGCGTGGTCGTGAAGCGATTCACAGATGTCTGCC
TGTTCATCCGCGTCCAGCTCGTTGAGTTTCTCCAGAAGCGTTAATGTCTGGCTTCTGATAAAGCGGGCCA
TGTTAAGGGCGGTTTTTTCCTGTTTGGTCACTGATGCCTCCGTGTAAGGGGGATTTCTGTTCATGGGGGT
AATGATACCGATGAAACGAGAGAGGATGCTCACGATACGGGTTACTGATGATGAACATGCCCGGTTACTG
GAACGTTGTGAGGGTAAACAACTGGCGGTATGGATGCGGCGGGACCAGAGAAAAATCACTCAGGGTCAAT
GCCAGCGCTTCGTTAATACAGATGTAGGTGTTCCACAGGGTAGCCAGCAGCATCCTGCGATGCAGATCCG
GAACATAATGGTGCAGGGCGCTGACTTCCGCGTTTCCAGACTTTACGAAACACGGAAACCGAAGACCATT
CATGTTGTTGCTCAGGTCGCAGACGTTTTGCAGCAGCAGTCGCTTCACGTTCGCTCGCGTATCGGTGATT
CATTCTGCTAACCAGTAAGGCAACCCCGCCAGCCTAGCCGGGTCCTCAACGACAGGAGCACGATCATGCT
AGTCATGCCCCGCGCCCACCGGAAGGAGCTGACTGGGTTGAAGGCTCTCAAGGGCATCGGTCGAGATCCC
GGTGCCTAATGAGTGAGCTAACTTACATTAATTGCGTTGCGCTCACTGCCCGCTTTCCAGTCGGGAAACC
TGTCGTGCCAGCTGCATTAATGAATCGGCCAACGCGCGGGGAGAGGCGGTTTGCGTATTGGGCGCCAGGG
TGGTTTTTCTTTTCACCAGTGAGACGGGCAACAGCTGATTGCCCTTCACCGCCTGGCCCTGAGAGAGTTG
CAGCAAGCGGTCCACGCTGGTTTGCCCCAGCAGGCGAAAATCCTGTTTGATGGTGGTTAACGGCGGGATA
TAACATGAGCTGTCTTCGGTATCGTCGTATCCCACTACCGAGATGTCCGCACCAACGCGCAGCCCGGACT
CGGTAATGGCGCGCATTGCGCCCAGCGCCATCTGATCGTTGGCAACCAGCATCGCAGTGGGAACGATGCC
CTCATTCAGCATTTGCATGGTTTGTTGAAAACCGGACATGGCACTCCAGTCGCCTTCCCGTTCCGCTATC
GGCTGAATTTGATTGCGAGTGAGATATTTATGCCAGCCAGCCAGACGCAGACGCGCCGAGACAGAACTTA
ATGGGCCCGCTAACAGCGCGATTTGCTGGTGACCCAATGCGACCAGATGCTCCACGCCCAGTCGCGTACC
GTCTTCATGGGAGAAAATAATACTGTTGATGGGTGTCTGGTCAGAGACATCAAGAAATAACGCCGGAACA
TTAGTGCAGGCAGCTTCCACAGCAATGGCATCCTGGTCATCCAGCGGATAGTTAATGATCAGCCCACTGA
CGCGTTGCGCGAGAAGATTGTGCACCGCCGCTTTACAGGCTTCGACGCCGCTTCGTTCTACCATCGACAC
CACCACGCTGGCACCCAGTTGATCGGCGCGAGATTTAATCGCCGCGACAATTTGCGACGGCGCGTGCAGG
GCCAGACTGGAGGTGGCAACGCCAATCAGCAACGACTGTTTGCCCGCCAGTTGTTGTGCCACGCGGTTGG
GAATGTAATTCAGCTCCGCCATCGCCGCTTCCACTTTTTCCCGCGTTTTCGCAGAAACGTGGCTGGCCTG
GTTCACCACGCGGGAAACGGTCTGATAAGAGACACCGGCATACTCTGCGACATCGTATAACGTTACTGGT
TTCACATTCACCACCCTGAATTGACTCTCTTCCGGGCGCTATCATGCCATACCGCGAAAGGTTTTGCGCC
ATTCGATGGTGTCCGGGATCTCGACGCTCTCCCTTATGCGACTCCTGCATTAGGAAGCAGCCCAGTAGTA
GGTTGAGGCCGTTGAGCACCGCCGCCGCAAGGAATGGTGCATGCAAGGAGATGGCGCCCAACAGTCCCCC
GGCCACGGGGCCTGCCACCATACCCACGCCGAAACAAGCGCTCATGAGCCCGAAGTGGCGAGCCCGATCT
TCCCCATCGGTGATGTCGGCGATATAGGCGCCAGCAACCGCACCTGTGGCGCCGGTGATGCCGGCCACGA
TGCGTCCGGCGTAGAGGATCGAGATCGATCTCGATCCCGCGAAATTAATACGACTCACTATAGGGGAATT
GTGAGCGGATAACAATTCCCCTCTAGAAATAATTTTGTTTAACTTTAAGAAGGAGATATACCATGCATCA
CCACCATCATCACCATCACCACCACGAAAACCTGTATTTTCAGGGCATGGAGGGCGGGCTGGGGCGTGCT
GTGTGCTTGCTGACCGGGGCCTCCCGCGGCTTCGGCCGGACGCTGGCCCCGCTCCTGGCCTCGCTGCTGT
CGCCCGGCTCCGTGCTTGTCCTTAGCGCCCGCAACGACGAGGCACTGCGCCAGCTGGAGGCCGAGCTGGG
CGCCGAGCGGTCTGGCCTGCGCGTGGTGCGGGTGCCCGCCGACCTGGGCGCCGAGGCCGGCTTGCAGCAG
CTGCTCGGCGCCCTGCGCGAGCTCCCCCGGCCCAAGGGGCTGCAGCGACTGCTGCTTATCAACAACGCGG
GCTCTCTTGGGGATGTGTCCAAAGGCTTCGTGGACCTGAGTGACTCCACTCAAGTGAACAACTACTGGGC
ACTGAACTTGACCTCCATGCTCTGCCTGACTTCCAGCGTCCTGAAGGCCTTCCCGGACAGTCCTGGCCTC
AACAGAACCGTGGTTAACATCTCGTCCCTCTGTGCCCTGCAACCTTTCAAAGGCTGGGCGCTGTACTGTG
CAGGAAAGGCTGCTCGTGATATGCTGTTCCAGGTCCTGGCGCTGGAGGAACCTAATGTGAGGGTGCTGAA
CTATGCCCCAGGTCCTCTGGACACAGACATGCAGCAGTTGGCCCGGGAGACCTCCGTGGACCCAGACATG
CGAAAAGGGCTGCAGGAGCTGAAGGCAAAGGGGAAGCTGGTGGATTGCAAGGTGTCAGCCCAGAAACTGC
TGAGCTTACTGGAAAAGGACGAGTTCAAGTCTGGAGCCCACGTGGACTTCTATGACAAATAATTAACCTA
GGCTGCTGCCACCGCTGAGCAATAACTAGCATAACCCCTTGGGGCCTCTAAACGGGTCTTGAGGGGTTTT
TTGCTGAAAGGAGGAACTATATCCGGAT
